Addgene plasmid #219383: SFFV-SOX18-Brd 489
Purpose: Transcription factor SOX18 with a specific barcode assigned.
Depositing lab: Filipe Pereira. Depositing organization: Center for Neuroscience and Cell Biology, University of Coimbra. Publication: A combinatorial transcription factor screening platform for immune cell reprogramming. Kurochkin I, Altman AR, Caiado I, Pertiga-Cabral D, Halitzki E, Minaeva M, Zimmermannova O, Henriques-Oliveira L, Klein D, Nair M, Oliveira D, Cajal LR, Knittel R, Feick C, Ringner M, Martin M, Cirovic B, Pires CF, Rosa FF, Sitnicka E, Theis FJ, Pereira CF. Cell Syst. 2026 Jan 21;17(1):101457. doi: 10.1016/j.cels.2025.101457. Epub 2026 Jan 14. PubMed 41539305.
Backbone
  Vector backbone: SFFV-MCS
  Backbone size w/o insert (bp): 6638
  Vector type: Lentiviral
Growth in bacteria
  Bacterial resistance: Ampicillin, 100 μg/mL
  Growth temperature: 37°C
  Growth strain: NEB Stable
  Copy number: High Copy
Gene/Insert
  Gene/Insert name: SOX18
  Species: H. sapiens (human)
  Insert size (bp): 1155
  Entrez Gene: SOX18 (a.k.a. HLTRS, HLTS)
  Promoter: The spleen focus-forming virus (SFFV) promoter
  Cloning method: Restriction Enzyme; 5′ cloning site Bsp119I (not destroyed); 3′ cloning site BstHI (not destroyed)
Terms and licenses: Academic/Nonprofit Terms; Industry Terms: Not Available to Industry
Depositor comments: Barcode sequence cloned into XbaI restriction site. Design of plasmid is as follows: SFFV-[TF sequence]-WPRE-[Barcode sequence].
How to cite: SFFV-SOX18-Brd 489 was a gift from Filipe Pereira (Addgene plasmid # 219383 ; http://n2t.net/addgene:219383 ; RRID:Addgene_219383)
