[The description below was written by a language model from this plasmid's Addgene catalogue record and pLannotate feature annotations shown in this document.]
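Description:
SFFV-SOX18-Brd 489 is a lentiviral transfer plasmid built on the SFFV-MCS backbone that expresses human SOX18 together with a construct-specific DNA barcode. It is maintained in E. coli through a high-copy ColE1/pUC-type origin and selected with ampicillin via the bla gene. The bacterial portion also retains pBluescript-style remnants, including an f1 origin, lacZα and lac regulatory fragments, and T7 and T3 promoters. The viral portion has a third-generation, self-inactivating layout. An RSV promoter drives a truncated HIV-1 5' LTR, so genomic RNA is produced without Tat. This is followed by the Ψ packaging signal with a partial gag sequence, the RRE for Rev-dependent nuclear export, and the cPPT/CTS. The 3' LTR carries the ΔU3 deletion, which silences LTR promoter activity after integration, and an SV40 poly(A) signal and SV40 origin sequence lie downstream of it.

The payload sits between the cPPT and the 3' LTR. The spleen focus-forming virus (SFFV) promoter, a strong promoter often used in haematopoietic and other mammalian cells, drives the SOX18 coding sequence, which was inserted between flanking restriction sites in the multiple cloning site. No epitope tag, fluorescent reporter or mammalian selection marker is annotated. A WPRE follows the open reading frame to enhance transcript stability and expression. According to the depositor, the barcode was cloned into an XbaI site after the WPRE, giving the order SFFV–TF–WPRE–barcode; the barcode itself is not annotated in the feature table. In that position the barcode should be carried within the expressed transcript and the integrated provirus, allowing the transcription factor to be identified by sequencing. The plasmid belongs to a barcoded transcription factor collection for combinatorial screening of immune cell reprogramming.
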