Features (pLannotate 1.2.2; 29 found; start..end, strand, type, name):
     94..112     -  promoter       T7 promoter: promoter for bacteriophage T7 RNA polymerase
    120..275     +  CDS            lacZα (fragment): LacZα fragment of β-galactosidase; lacZ fragment
    280..708     +  rep_origin     f1 ori (sequence partly withheld): f1 bacteriophage origin of replication; arrow indicates direction of (+) strand synthesis
    761..865     +  promoter       AmpR promoter: bla
    866..1726    +  CDS            AmpR: β-lactamase; bla; confers resistance to ampicillin, carbenicillin, and related antibiotics
   1897..2485    +  rep_origin     ori: high-copy-number ColE1/pMB1/pBR322/pUC origin of replication
   2668..2760    +  CDS            lacI (fragment): lac repressor; lacI; The lac repressor binds to the lac operator to inhibit transcription in E. coli. This inhibition can be relieved by adding lactose or isopropyl-β-D-thiogalactopyranoside (IPTG).
   2773..2794    +  protein_bind   CAP binding site: CAP binding activates transcription in the presence of cAMP. E. coli catabolite activator protein
   2809..2839    +  promoter       lac promoter: promoter for the E. coli lac operon
   2847..2863    +  protein_bind   lac operator: The lac repressor binds to the lac operator to inhibit transcription in E. coli. This inhibition can be relieved by adding lactose or isopropyl-β-D-thiogalactopyranoside (IPTG). lac repressor encoded by lacI
   2908..2926    +  promoter       T3 promoter: promoter for bacteriophage T3 RNA polymerase
   2954..3180    +  promoter       RSV promoter: Rous sarcoma virus enhancer/promoter
   3181..3361    +  LTR            5' LTR (truncated): truncated 5' long terminal repeat (LTR) from HIV-1
   3408..3533    +  misc_feature   HIV-1 Ψ: packaging signal of human immunodeficiency virus type 1
   3517..3880    +  CDS            HIV-1 gag (fragment): gag protein from human immunodeficiency virus 1; gag
   4026..4259    +  misc_feature   RRE: The Rev response element (RRE) of HIV-1 allows for Rev-dependent mRNA export from the nucleus to the cytoplasm.
   4636..4736    +  CDS            Rev (fragment): human immunodeficiency virus 1 (HIV-1) Rev protein; rev; enhances nuclear export of unspliced and incompletely spliced viral mRNAs
   4755..4872    +  misc_feature   cPPT/CTS: central polypurine tract and central termination sequence of HIV-1
   4906..5307    +  promoter       SFFV promoter: spleen focus-forming virus long terminal repeat (LTR) promoter
   5317..5340    +  misc_feature   MCS (fragment): pBluescript multiple cloning site
   5365..6516    +  CDS            SOX18 (sequence withheld): SOX18_HUMAN - Experimental evidence at protein level: Swiss-Prot protein existence level 1. Transcriptional activator that binds to the consensus sequence 5'-AACAAAG-3' in the promoter of target genes and plays an essential role in embryonic cardiovascular development and lymphangiogenesis. Activates transcription of PROX1 and other genes coding for lymphatic endothelial markers. Plays an essential role in triggering the differentiation of lymph vessels, but is not required for the maintenance of differentiated lymphatic endothelial cells. Plays an important role in postnatal angiogenesis, whe
   6530..6555    +  misc_feature   MCS (fragment): pBluescript multiple cloning site
   6555..6614    +  CDS            S (fragment): HBSAG_WHV6 - Experimental evidence at transcript level: Swiss-Prot protein existence level 2. The middle envelope protein plays an important role in the budding of the virion. It is involved in the induction of budding in a nucleocapsid independent way. In this process the majority of envelope proteins bud to form subviral lipoprotein particles of 22 nm of diameter that do not contain a nucleocapsid (By similarity). From Woodchuck hepatitis B virus (isolate w64/pWS23) (WHV).
   6746..7149    +  misc_feature   WPRE: woodchuck hepatitis virus posttranscriptional regulatory element
   7207..7266    +  CDS            nef (fragment): NEF_HV1Z2 - Experimental evidence at protein level: Swiss-Prot protein existence level 1. Extracellular Nef protein targets CD4(+) T-lymphocytes for apoptosis by interacting with CXCR4 surface receptors. From Human immunodeficiency virus type 1 group M subtype D (isolate Z2/CDC-Z34) (HIV-1).
   7268..7501    +  LTR            3' LTR (ΔU3): self-inactivating 3' long terminal repeat (LTR) from HIV-1
   7573..7694    +  polyA_signal   SV40 poly(A) signal: SV40 polyadenylation signal
   7713..7734    +  rep_origin     SV40 ori (fragment): SV40 origin of replication
   7734..73      +  rep_origin     SV40 ori (across the origin): SV40 origin of replication
>Addgene plasmid #219383 | SFFV-SOX18-Brd 489 | addgene full sequence | sequence record 467532 | Addgene NGS Result
ATTTATGCAGAGGCCGAGGCCGCCTCGGCCTCTGAGCTATTCCAGAAGTAGTGAGGAGGCTTTTTTGGAG
GCCTAGGGACGTACCCAATTCGCCCTATAGTGAGTCGTATTACGCGCGCTCACTGGCCGTCGTTTTACAA
CGTCGTGACTGGGAAAACCCTGGCGTTACCCAACTTAATCGCCTTGCAGCACATCCCCCTTTCGCCAGCT
GGCGTAATAGCGAAGAGGCCCGCACCGATCGCCCTTCCCAACAGTTGCGCAGCCTGAATGGCGAATGGG
[124 nt withheld, positions 280-403]
C
[91 nt withheld, positions 405-495]
A
[49 nt withheld, positions 497-545]
CCTTTGACGTTGGAGTCCACGTTCTTT
[37 nt withheld, positions 573-609]
ACCCTATCTCGGTCTATTCTTTTGATTTATAAGGGATTTTGCCGATTTCGGCCTATTGGTTAAAAAATGA
GCTGATTTAACAAAAATTTAACGCGAATTTTAACAAAATATTAACGCTTACAATTTAGGTGGCACTTTTC
GGGGAAATGTGCGCGGAACCCCTATTTGTTTATTTTTCTAAATACATTCAAATATGTATCCGCTCATGAG
ACAATAACCCTGATAAATGCTTCAATAATATTGAAAAAGGAAGAGTATGAGTATTCAACATTTCCGTGTC
GCCCTTATTCCCTTTTTTGCGGCATTTTGCCTTCCTGTTTTTGCTCACCCAGAAACGCTGGTGAAAGTAA
AAGATGCTGAAGATCAGTTGGGTGCACGAGTGGGTTACATCGAACTGGATCTCAACAGCGGTAAGATCCT
TGAGAGTTTTCGCCCCGAAGAACGTTTTCCAATGATGAGCACTTTTAAAGTTCTGCTATGTGGCGCGGTA
TTATCCCGTATTGACGCCGGGCAAGAGCAACTCGGTCGCCGCATACACTATTCTCAGAATGACTTGGTTG
AGTACTCACCAGTCACAGAAAAGCATCTTACGGATGGCATGACAGTAAGAGAATTATGCAGTGCTGCCAT
AACCATGAGTGATAACACTGCGGCCAACTTACTTCTGACAACGATCGGAGGACCGAAGGAGCTAACCGCT
TTTTTGCACAACATGGGGGATCATGTAACTCGCCTTGATCGTTGGGAACCGGAGCTGAATGAAGCCATAC
CAAACGACGAGCGTGACACCACGATGCCTGTAGCAATGGCAACAACGTTGCGCAAACTATTAACTGGCGA
ACTACTTACTCTAGCTTCCCGGCAACAATTAATAGACTGGATGGAGGCGGATAAAGTTGCAGGACCACTT
CTGCGCTCGGCCCTTCCGGCTGGCTGGTTTATTGCTGATAAATCTGGAGCCGGTGAGCGTGGGTCTCGCG
GTATCATTGCAGCACTGGGGCCAGATGGTAAGCCCTCCCGTATCGTAGTTATCTACACGACGGGGAGTCA
GGCAACTATGGATGAACGAAATAGACAGATCGCTGAGATAGGTGCCTCACTGATTAAGCATTGGTAACTG
TCAGACCAAGTTTACTCATATATACTTTAGATTGATTTAAAACTTCATTTTTAATTTAAAAGGATCTAGG
TGAAGATCCTTTTTGATAATCTCATGACCAAAATCCCTTAACGTGAGTTTTCGTTCCACTGAGCGTCAGA
CCCCGTAGAAAAGATCAAAGGATCTTCTTGAGATCCTTTTTTTCTGCGCGTAATCTGCTGCTTGCAAACA
AAAAAACCACCGCTACCAGCGGTGGTTTGTTTGCCGGATCAAGAGCTACCAACTCTTTTTCCGAAGGTAA
CTGGCTTCAGCAGAGCGCAGATACCAAATACTGTTCTTCTAGTGTAGCCGTAGTTAGGCCACCACTTCAA
GAACTCTGTAGCACCGCCTACATACCTCGCTCTGCTAATCCTGTTACCAGTGGCTGCTGCCAGTGGCGAT
AAGTCGTGTCTTACCGGGTTGGACTCAAGACGATAGTTACCGGATAAGGCGCAGCGGTCGGGCTGAACGG
GGGGTTCGTGCACACAGCCCAGCTTGGAGCGAACGACCTACACCGAACTGAGATACCTACAGCGTGAGCT
ATGAGAAAGCGCCACGCTTCCCGAAGGGAGAAAGGCGGACAGGTATCCGGTAAGCGGCAGGGTCGGAACA
GGAGAGCGCACGAGGGAGCTTCCAGGGGGAAACGCCTGGTATCTTTATAGTCCTGTCGGGTTTCGCCACC
TCTGACTTGAGCGTCGATTTTTGTGATGCTCGTCAGGGGGGCGGAGCCTATGGAAAAACGCCAGCAACGC
GGCCTTTTTACGGTTCCTGGCCTTTTGCTGGCCTTTTGCTCACATGTTCTTTCCTGCGTTATCCCCTGAT
TCTGTGGATAACCGTATTACCGCCTTTGAGTGAGCTGATACCGCTCGCCGCAGCCGAACGACCGAGCGCA
GCGAGTCAGTGAGCGAGGAAGCGGAAGAGCGCCCAATACGCAAACCGCCTCTCCCCGCGCGTTGGCCGAT
TCATTAATGCAGCTGGCACGACAGGTTTCCCGACTGGAAAGCGGGCAGTGAGCGCAACGCAATTAATGTG
AGTTAGCTCACTCATTAGGCACCCCAGGCTTTACACTTTATGCTTCCGGCTCGTATGTTGTGTGGAATTG
TGAGCGGATAACAATTTCACACAGGAAACAGCTATGACCATGATTACGCCAAGCGCGCAATTAACCCTCA
CTAAAGGGAACAAAAGCTGGAGCTGCAAGCTTAATGTAGTCTTATGCAATACTCTTGTAGTCTTGCAACA
TGGTAACGATGAGTTAGCAACATGCCTTACAAGGAGAGAAAAAGCACCGTGCATGCCGATTGGTGGAAGT
AAGGTGGTACGATCGTGCCTTATTAGGAAGGCAACAGACGGGTCTGACATGGATTGGACGAACCACTGAA
TTGCCGCATTGCAGAGATATTGTATTTAAGTGCCTAGCTCGATACATAAACGGGTCTCTCTGGTTAGACC
AGATCTGAGCCTGGGAGCTCTCTGGCTAACTAGGGAACCCACTGCTTAAGCCTCAATAAAGCTTGCCTTG
AGTGCTTCAAGTAGTGTGTGCCCGTCTGTTGTGTGACTCTGGTAACTAGAGATCCCTCAGACCCTTTTAG
TCAGTGTGGAAAATCTCTAGCAGTGGCGCCCGAACAGGGACTTGAAAGCGAAAGGGAAACCAGAGGAGCT
CTCTCGACGCAGGACTCGGCTTGCTGAAGCGCGCACGGCAAGAGGCGAGGGGCGGCGACTGGTGAGTACG
CCAAAAATTTTGACTAGCGGAGGCTAGAAGGAGAGAGATGGGTGCGAGAGCGTCAGTATTAAGCGGGGGA
GAATTAGATCGCGATGGGAAAAAATTCGGTTAAGGCCAGGGGGAAAGAAAAAATATAAATTAAAACATAT
AGTATGGGCAAGCAGGGAGCTAGAACGATTCGCAGTTAATCCTGGCCTGTTAGAAACATCAGAAGGCTGT
AGACAAATACTGGGACAGCTACAACCATCCCTTCAGACAGGATCAGAAGAACTTAGATCATTATATAATA
CAGTAGCAACCCTCTATTGTGTGCATCAAAGGATAGAGATAAAAGACACCAAGGAAGCTTTAGACAAGAT
AGAGGAAGAGCAAAACAAAAGTAAGACCACCGCACAGCAAGCGGCCGCTGATCTTCAGACCTGGAGGAGG
AGATATGAGGGACAATTGGAGAAGTGAATTATATAAATATAAAGTAGTAAAAATTGAACCATTAGGAGTA
GCACCCACCAAGGCAAAGAGAAGAGTGGTGCAGAGAGAAAAAAGAGCAGTGGGAATAGGAGCTTTGTTCC
TTGGGTTCTTGGGAGCAGCAGGAAGCACTATGGGCGCAGCGTCAATGACGCTGACGGTACAGGCCAGACA
ATTATTGTCTGGTATAGTGCAGCAGCAGAACAATTTGCTGAGGGCTATTGAGGCGCAACAGCATCTGTTG
CAACTCACAGTCTGGGGCATCAAGCAGCTCCAGGCAAGAATCCTGGCTGTGGAAAGATACCTAAAGGATC
AACAGCTCCTGGGGATTTGGGGTTGCTCTGGAAAACTCATTTGCACCACTGCTGTGCCTTGGAATGCTAG
TTGGAGTAATAAATCTCTGGAACAGATTTGGAATCACACGACCTGGATGGAGTGGGACAGAGAAATTAAC
AATTACACAAGCTTAATACACTCCTTAATTGAAGAATCGCAAAACCAGCAAGAAAAGAATGAACAAGAAT
TATTGGAATTAGATAAATGGGCAAGTTTGTGGAATTGGTTTAACATAACAAATTGGCTGTGGTATATAAA
ATTATTCATAATGATAGTAGGAGGCTTGGTAGGTTTAAGAATAGTTTTTGCTGTACTTTCTATAGTGAAT
AGAGTTAGGCAGGGATATTCACCATTATCGTTTCAGACCCACCTCCCAACCCCGAGGGGACCCGACAGGC
CCGAAGGAATAGAAGAAGAAGGTGGAGAGAGAGACAGAGACAGATCCATTCGATTAGTGAACGGATCTCG
ACGGTATCGGTTAACTTTTAAAAGAAAAGGGGGGATTGGGGGGTACAGTGCAGGGGAAAGAATAGTAGAC
ATAATAGCAACAGACATACAAACTAAAGAATTACAAAAACAAATTACAAAAATTCAAAATTTTATCGATC
ACGAGACTAGCCTCGAGCTGGCTGCAGTAACGCCATTTTGCAAGGCATGGAAAAATACCAAACCAAGAAT
AGAGAAGTTCAGATCAAGGGCGGGTACATGAAAATAGCTAACGTTGGGCCAAACAGGATATCTGCGGTGA
GCAGTTTCGGCCCCGGCCCGGGGCCAAGAACAGATGGTCACCGCAGTTTCGGCCCCGGCCCGAGGCCAAG
AACAGATGGTCCCCAGATATGGCCCAACCCTCAGCAGTTTCTTAAGACCCATCAGATGTTTCCAGGCTCC
CCCAAGGACCTGAAATGACCCTGCGCCTTATTTGAATTAACCAATCAGCCTGCTTCTCGCTTCTGTTCGC
GCGCTTCTGCTTCCCGAGCTCTATAAAAGAGCTCACAACCCCTCACTCGGCGCGCCAGTCCTCCGACAGA
CTGAGTCGGCCGGTCGAATCAAGCTTATCGATACCGTCGACGGATCCGCTAGCCCGCGGTTCGAA
[1152 nt withheld, positions 5365-6516]
TGATAGACCGGTCGGATCCCCCGGGCTGCAGGAATTCGAGCATCTTACCGCCATTTATTCCCATATTTGT
TCTGTTTTTCTTGATTTGGGTATACATTTAAATGTTAATAAAACAAAATGGTGGGGCAATCATTTACATT
TTTAGGGATATGTAATTACTAGTTCAGGTGTATTGCCACAAGACAAACATGTTAAGAAACTTTCCCGTTA
TTTACGCTCTGTTCCTGTTAATCAACCTCTGGATTACAAAATTTGTGAAAGATTGACTGATATTCTTAAC
TATGTTGCTCCTTTTACGCTGTGTGGATATGCTGCTTTAATGCCTCTGTATCATGCTATTGCTTCCCGTA
CGGCTTTCGTTTTCTCCTCCTTGTATAAATCCTGGTTGCTGTCTCTTTATGAGGAGTTGTGGCCCGTTGT
CCGTCAACGTGGCGTGGTGTGCTCTGTGTTTGCTGACGCAACCCCCACTGGCTGGGGCATTGCCACCACC
TGTCAACTCCTTTCTGGGACTTTCGCTTTCCCCCTCCCGATCGCCACGGCAGAACTCATCGCCGCCTGCC
TTGCCCGCTGCTGGACAGGGGCTAGGTTGCTGGGCACTGATAATTCCGTGGTGTTGTCGGGGAAGCTGAC
GTCCTTTGCAATTCGATATCAAGCTGTACCTTCTAGATGTACAGATTATCAAGCGCTTCTAGACCAATGA
CTTACAAGGCAGCTGTAGATCTTAGCCACTTTTTAAAAGAAAAGGGGGGACTGGAAGGGCTAATTCACTC
CCAACGAAGACAAGATCTGCTTTTTGCTTGTACTGGGTCTCTCTGGTTAGACCAGATCTGAGCCTGGGAG
CTCTCTGGCTAACTAGGGAACCCACTGCTTAAGCCTCAATAAAGCTTGCCTTGAGTGCTTCAAGTAGTGT
GTGCCCGTCTGTTGTGTGACTCTGGTAACTAGAGATCCCTCAGACCCTTTTAGTCAGTGTGGAAAATCTC
TAGCAGTAGTAGTTCATGTCATCTTATTATTCAGTATTTATAACTTGCAAAGAAATGAATATCAGAGAGT
GAGAGGAACTTGTTTATTGCAGCTTATAATGGTTACAAATAAAGCAATAGCATCACAAATTTCACAAATA
AAGCATTTTTTTCACTGCATTCTAGTTGTGGTTTGTCCAAACTCATCAATGTATCTTATCATGTCTGGCT
CTAGCTATCCCGCCCCTAACTCCGCCCATCCCGCCCCTAACTCCGCCCAGTTCCGCCCATTCTCCGCCCC
ATGGCTGACTAATTTTTTTT
