>Addgene plasmid #219383 | SFFV-SOX18-Brd 489 | depositor partial sequence | sequence record 428630 | Barcode sequence
TGTACAGATTATCAAGCGCT
